>Addgene plasmid #55471 | mTFP1-Clathrin-15 | depositor partial sequence | sequence record 85877 | insert sequence
GACGTCAGATCCGCTAGCGCTACCGGTCGCCACCATGGTGAGCAAGGGCGAGGAGACCACAATGGGCGTA
ATCAAGCCCGACATGAAGATCAAGCTGAAGATGGAGGGCAACGTGAATGGCCACGCCTTCGTGATCGAGG
GCGAGGGCGAGGGCAAGCCCTACGACGGCACCAACACCATCAACCTGGAGGTGAAGGAGGGAGCCCCCCT
GCCCTTCTCCTACGACATTCTGACCACCGCGTTCGCCTACGGCAACAGGGCCTTCACCAAGTACCCCGAC
GACATCCCCAACTACTTCAAGCAGTCCTTCCCCGAGGGCTACTCTTGGGAGCGCACCATGACCTTCGAGG
ACAAGGGCATCGTGAAGGTGAAGTCCGACATCTCCATGGAGGAGGACTCCTTCATCTACGAGATACACCT
CAAGGGCGAGAACTTCCCCCCCAACGGCCCCGTGATGCAGAAGAAGACCACCGGCTGGGACGCCTCCACC
GAGAGGATGTACGTGCGCGACGGCGTGCTGAAGGGCGACGTCAAGCACAAGCTGCTGCTGGAGGGCGGCG
GCCACCACCGCGTTGACTTCAAGACCATCTACAGGGCCAAGAAGGCGGTGAAGCTGCCCGACTATCACTT
TGTGGACCACCGCATCGAGATCCTGAACCACGACAAGGACTACAACAAGGTGACCGTTTACGAGAGCGCC
GTGGCCCGCAACTCCACCGACGGCATGGACGAGCTGTACAAGTCCGGACTCAGATCTCGAGCTCAAGCTT
CGAATTCTGCAGTCGACATGGCTGATGACTTTGGCTTCTTCTCGTCGTCGGAGAGTGGTGCCCCGGAGGC
GGCGGAGGAGGACCCGGCGGCCGCCTTCCTGGCCCAGCAGGAGAGCGAGATTGCAGGCATAGAGAACGAC
GAGGGCTTCGGGGCACCTGCCGGCAGCCATGCGGCCCCCGCACAGCCGGGCCCCACGAGTGGGGCTGGTT
CTGAGGACATGGGGACCACAGTCAATGGAGATGTGTTTCAGGAGGCCAACGGTCCTGCTGATGGCTACGC
AGCCATTGCCCAGGCTGACAGGCTGACCCAGGAGCCTGAGAGCATCCGCAAGTGGCGAGAGGAGCAGAGG
AAACGGCTGCAAGAGCTGGATGCTGCATCTAAGGTCACGGAACAGGAATGGCGGGAGAAGGCCAAGAAGG
ACCTGGAGGAGTGGAACCAGCGCCAGAGTGAACAAGTAGAGAAGAACAAGATCAACAACCGGGCATCCGA
GGAGGCTTTCGTGAAGGAATCCAAGGAGGAGACCCCAGGCACAGAGTGGGAGAAGGTGGCCCAGCTATGT
GACTTCAACCCCAAGAGCAGCAAGCAGTGCAAAGATGTGTCCCGCCTGCGCTCGGTGCTCATGTCCCTGA
AGCAGACGCCACTGTCCCGCTAGGGATCCACCGGATCTAGATAACTGATCATAATCAGCCATACCACATT
