>Addgene plasmid #55471 | mTFP1-Clathrin-15 | addgene partial sequence | sequence record 105654 | SV40pA-R 5'-GAAATTTGTGATGCTATTGC-3'
ACAACAACAATTGCATTCATTTTATGTTTCAGGTTCAGGGGGAGGTGTGGGAGGTTTTTTAAAGCAAGTA
AAACCTCTACAAATGTGGTATGGCTGATTATGATCAGTTATCTAGATCCGGTGGATCCCTAGCGGGACAG
TGGCGTCTGCTTCAGGGACATGAGCACCGAGCGCAGGCGGGACACATCTTTGCACTGCTTGCTGCTCTTG
GGGTTGAAGTCACATAGCTGGGCCACCTTCTCCCACTCTGTGCCTGGGGTCTCCTCCTTGGATTCCTTCA
CGAAAGCCTCCTCGGATGCCCGGTTGTTGATCTTGTTCTTCTCTACTTGTTCACTCTGGCGCTGGTTCCA
CTCCTCCAGGTCCTTCTTGGCCTTCTCCCGCCATTCCTGTTCCGTGACCTTAGATGCAGCATCCAGCTCT
TGCAGCCGTTTCCTCTGCTCCTCTCGCCACTTGCGGATGCTCTCAGGCTCCTGGGTCAGCCTGTCAGCCT
GGGCAATGGCTGCGTAGCCATCAGCAGGACCGTTGGCCTCCTGAAACACATCTCCATTGACTGTGGTCCC
CATGTCCTCAGAACCAGCCCCACTCGTGGGGCCCGGCTGTGCGGGGGCCGCATGGCTGCCGGCAGGTGCC
CCGAAGCCCTCGTCGTTCTCTATGCCTGCAATCTCGCTCTCCTGCTGGGCCAGGAAGGCGGCCGCCGGGT
CCTCCTCCGCCGCCTCCGGGGCACCACTCTCCGACGACGAGAAGAAGCCAAAGTCATCAGCCATGTCGAC
TGCAGAATTCGAAGCTTGAGCTCGAGATCTGAGTCCGGACTTGTACAGCTCGTCCATGCCGTCGGTGGAG
TTGCGGGCCACGGCGCTCTCGTAAACGGTCACCTTGTTGTAGTCCTTGTCGTGGTTCAGGATCTCGATGC
