[The description below was written by a language model from this plasmid's Addgene catalogue record.]
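Description:
mTFP1-Clathrin-15 is a mammalian expression plasmid that produces a fluorescent fusion of human clathrin light chain B (CLTB, also called LCB) with the monomeric teal fluorescent protein mTFP1. It is built on an mTFP1 backbone of about 4.75 kb without the insert. The fluorescent protein is supplied by the backbone and sits at the N terminus of the clathrin sequence. Transcription of the fusion is driven by the CMV promoter, a strong constitutive promoter in most mammalian cell lines. The use of an SV40 polyA reverse sequencing primer suggests that an SV40 polyadenylation signal lies downstream of the insert. The "15" in the name may denote the length of the linker between the two proteins, but the record does not state this, and the cloning method is listed as unknown.

The plasmid is maintained at high copy number in E. coli under kanamycin selection. It also carries a neomycin resistance marker, so stably transfected mammalian cells can be selected with G418. No feature table is provided, so the origin of replication and other backbone elements are not documented here.

The construct is intended as a localization marker for clathrin vesicles. The light chain incorporates into clathrin coats, so the mTFP1 tag labels coated pits and vesicles for fluorescence microscopy. Recorded spectral values for mTFP1 are an excitation maximum of 462 nm and an emission maximum of 492 nm, in the cyan-teal range. The plasmid comes from work on hue-shifted monomeric variants of the Clavularia cyan fluorescent protein, in which such fusions were used to demonstrate the proteins' performance in imaging.
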