Addgene plasmid #55471: mTFP1-Clathrin-15
Purpose: Localization: Clathrin Vesicles, Excitation: 462, Emission: 492
Depositing lab: Michael Davidson. Depositing organization: Florida State University, Tallahassee. Publication: Hue-shifted monomeric variants of Clavularia cyan fluorescent protein: identification of the molecular determinants of color and applications in fluorescence imaging. Ai HW, Olenych SG, Wong P, Davidson MW, Campbell RE. BMC Biol. 2008 Mar 6;6:13. doi: 10.1186/1741-7007-6-13. PubMed 18325109.
Backbone
  Vector backbone: mTFP1
  Backbone size w/o insert (bp): 4750
  Vector type: Mammalian Expression
  Selectable markers: Neomycin (select with G418)
Growth in bacteria
  Bacterial resistance: Kanamycin, 50 μg/mL
  Growth temperature: 37°C
  Growth strain: DH5alpha
  Copy number: High Copy
Gene/Insert
  Gene/Insert name: Clathrin (alt name: NM_001834.2)
  Species: H. sapiens (human)
  Entrez Gene: CLTB (a.k.a. LCB)
  Promoter: CMV
  Tag / fusion protein: mTFP1 (N terminal on backbone)
  Cloning method: Unknown
  Sequencing primers: 5′ CMV-F; 3′ SV40pA-R
Terms and licenses: Academic/Nonprofit Terms; Industry Terms: Not Available to Industry
Depositor comments: . Excitation = 462; Emission = 492
How to cite: mTFP1-Clathrin-15 was a gift from Michael Davidson (Addgene plasmid # 55471 ; http://n2t.net/addgene:55471 ; RRID:Addgene_55471)
